Addgene plasmid #223007: pMB23
Purpose: Csy4 with 5' and 3' targets (I) and without Cas for Nicotiana leaf assay
Depositing lab: Martin Parniske. Depositing organization: Ludwig-Maximilians-Universitaet Muenchen (LMU). Publication: A quantitative assay for the efficiency of RNA-guided genome editing in plants. Bircheneder M, Schreiber T, Tissier A, Parniske M. Plant J. 2024 Sep;119(5):2564-2577. doi: 10.1111/tpj.16931. Epub 2024 Jul 20. PubMed 39032106.
Backbone
  Vector backbone: LIIIβ F A-B - BB53
  Backbone manufacturer: Binder et al., 2014
  Vector type: Plant Expression, CRISPR
  Selectable markers: Firefly luciferase
Growth in bacteria
  Bacterial resistance: Kanamycin, 50 μg/mL
  Growth temperature: 37°C
  Growth strain: DH5alpha
  Copy number: High Copy
Gene/Insert
  Gene/Insert name: Csy4 with 5' and 3' targets (I)
  Cloning method: Golden Gate
  Sequencing primers: 5′ GGTGGCAGGATATATTGTGGTG; 3′ CGCTCTTTTCTCTTAGGTTTACCC
Terms and licenses: Academic/Nonprofit Terms; Industry Terms: Not Available to Industry
How to cite: pMB23 was a gift from Martin Parniske (Addgene plasmid # 223007 ; http://n2t.net/addgene:223007 ; RRID:Addgene_223007)
