[The description below was written by a language model from this plasmid's Addgene catalogue record and pLannotate feature annotations shown in this document.]
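Description:
pMB23 is a 13.5 kb binary T-DNA plasmid for plant expression, assembled by Golden Gate cloning in the LIIIβ F A-B backbone. It is intended for transient assays in Nicotiana leaves, which, given the T-DNA borders and pVS1 functions, are presumably delivered by Agrobacterium. The backbone carries a high-copy ColE1/pMB1-type origin with the bom mobilisation region for propagation in E. coli. It also has the pVS1 oriV, RepA and StaA functions, which support replication and stable maintenance in Agrobacterium. Bacterial selection is by kanamycin through aph(3')-Ia. No plant selection gene is annotated; the catalogue lists firefly luciferase under selectable markers, but it acts here as a reporter.

Three units are annotated between the nopaline-type left and right border repeats. The first is a Renilla luciferase gene driven by the NOS promoter and ended by a CaMV poly(A) signal, which most likely serves as a normalisation reference. The second is a firefly luciferase coding sequence with a NOS terminator. It is immediately preceded by a short His-tag-like fragment and a CRISPR direct repeat element, consistent with a Csy4 recognition hairpin flanking target sequences placed ahead of the reporter. The third is the Csy4 (Cas6f) endoribonuclease from Pseudomonas aeruginosa, followed by the Arabidopsis HSP18.2 terminator. Csy4 cleaves repeat hairpins in a transcript and is commonly used to release guide RNAs.

The promoters driving firefly luciferase and Csy4 lie in unannotated stretches and are not stated in the record, nor are the guide or target sequences. According to the stated purpose, the construct carries 5' and 3' targets (version I) but no Cas nuclease. It therefore appears to be a no-nuclease control in a dual-luciferase assay that quantifies RNA-guided genome editing efficiency in plants.
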