Features (pLannotate 1.2.2; 20 found; start..end, strand, type, name):
     18..158     +  misc_feature   bom: basis of mobility region from pBR322
    344..932     -  rep_origin     ori: high-copy-number ColE1/pMB1/pBR322/pUC origin of replication
   1003..1021    -  promoter       T7 promoter: promoter for bacteriophage T7 RNA polymerase
   1155..1964    +  CDS            KanR: aminoglycoside phosphotransferase; aph(3')-Ia; confers resistance to kanamycin in bacteria or G418 (Geneticin®) in eukaryotes
   2220..2244    +  misc_feature   LB T-DNA repeat: left border repeat from nopaline C58 T-DNA
   2403..2586    +  promoter       NOS promoter: nopaline synthase promoter NOS promoter
   2607..3539    +  CDS            LUCI_RENRE: Experimental evidence at protein level: Swiss-Prot protein existence level 1. Upon binding the substrate, the enzyme catalyzes an oxygenation, producing a very short-lived hydroperoxide that cyclizes into a dioxetanone structure, which collapses, releasing a CO(2) molecule. The spontaneous breakdown of the dioxetanone releases the energy (about 50 kcal/mole) that is necessary to generate the excited state of the coelenteramide product, which is the singlet form of the monoanion. In vivo the product undergoes the process of nonradiative energy transfer to an accessory protein, a green fluoresce
   3634..3793    +  polyA_signal   CaMV poly(A) signal (fragment): cauliflower mosaic virus polyadenylation signal
   5037..5055    +  CDS            9xHis (fragment): 9xHis affinity tag
   5065..5092    +  ncRNA          CRISPR-DR4: Accession: RF01317 - CRISPR RNA direct repeat element
   5107..6753    +  CDS            LUCI_PHOPY: Experimental evidence at protein level: Swiss-Prot protein existence level 1. Produces green light with a wavelength of 562 nm. From Photinus pyralis (Common eastern firefly) (Lampyris pyralis).
   6787..7039    +  terminator     NOS terminator: nopaline synthase terminator and poly(A) signal
   8536..9096    +  CDS            cas6f: CAS6_PSEAB - Also known as csy4. Experimental evidence at protein level: Swiss-Prot protein existence level 1. CRISPR (clustered regularly interspaced short palindromic repeat) is an adaptive immune system that provides protection against mobile genetic elements (viruses, transposable elements and conjugative plasmids). CRISPR clusters contain sequences complementary to antecedent mobile elements and target invading nucleic acids. CRISPR clusters are transcribed and processed into CRISPR RNA (crRNA). Processes pre-crRNA into individual crRNA units. Absolutely required for crRNA production or s
   9136..9384    +  terminator     HSP terminator: efficient transcription terminator from the Arabidopsis thaliana heat shock protein 18.2 gene (Nagaya et al., 2010)
   9448..9472    +  misc_feature   RB T-DNA repeat: right border repeat from nopaline C58 T-DNA
   9812..10213   +  CDS            Y4CG_SINFN (fragment): Protein inferred from homology: Swiss-Prot protein existence level 3. From Sinorhizobium fredii (strain NBRC 101917 / NGR234).
  10773..11402   +  CDS            pVS1 StaA: stability protein from the Pseudomonas plasmid pVS1 (Heeb et al., 2000)
  11831..12904   +  CDS            pVS1 RepA: replication protein from the Pseudomonas plasmid pVS1 (Heeb et al., 2000)
  12970..13164   +  rep_origin     pVS1 oriV: origin of replication for the Pseudomonas plasmid pVS1 (Heeb et al., 2000)
  13367..13406   +  CDS            rop (fragment): Rop protein, which maintains plasmids at low copy number; rop
>Addgene plasmid #223007 | pMB23 | addgene full sequence | sequence record 444200 | Addgene NGS Result
GTTGGCGGGTGTCGGGGCGCAGCCATGACCCAGTCACGTAGCGATAGCGGAGTGTATACTGGCTTAACTA
TGCGGCATCAGAGCAGATTGTACTGAGAGTGCACCATATGCGGTGTGAAATACCGCACAGATGCGTAAGG
AGAAAATACCGCATCAGGCGCTCTTCCGCTTCCTCGCTCACTGACTCGCTGCGCTCGGTCGTTCGGCTGC
GGCGAGCGGTATCAGCTCACTCAAAGGCGGTAATACGGTTATCCACAGAATCAGGGGATAACGCAGGAAA
GAACATGTGAGCAAAAGGCCAGCAAAAGGCCAGGAACCGTAAAAAGGCCGCGTTGCTGGCGTTTTTCCAT
AGGCTCCGCCCCCCTGACGAGCATCACAAAAATCGACGCTCAAGTCAGAGGTGGCGAAACCCGACAGGAC
TATAAAGATACCAGGCGTTTCCCCCTGGAAGCTCCCTCGTGCGCTCTCCTGTTCCGACCCTGCCGCTTAC
CGGATACCTGTCCGCCTTTCTCCCTTCGGGAAGCGTGGCGCTTTCTCATAGCTCACGCTGTAGGTATCTC
AGTTCGGTGTAGGTCGTTCGCTCCAAGCTGGGCTGTGTGCACGAACCCCCCGTTCAGCCCGACCGCTGCG
CCTTATCCGGTAACTATCGTCTTGAGTCCAACCCGGTAAGACACGACTTATCGCCACTGGCAGCAGCCAC
TGGTAACAGGATTAGCAGAGCGAGGTATGTAGGCGGTGCTACAGAGTTCTTGAAGTGGTGGCCTAACTAC
GGCTACACTAGAAGGACAGTATTTGGTATCTGCGCTCTGCTGAAGCCAGTTACCTTCGGAAAAAGAGTTG
GTAGCTCTTGATCCGGCAAACAAACCACCGCTGGTAGCGGTGGTTTTTTTGTTTGCAAGCAGCAGATTAC
GCGCAGAAAAAAAGGATCTCAAGAAGATCCTTTGATCTTTTCTACGGGGTCTGACGCTCATAAAATCATT
ATTTGCCATCCAGCTGATATCCCCTATAGTGAGTCGTATTACATGGTCATAGCTGTTTCCTGGCAGCTCT
GGCCCGTGTCTCAAAATCTCTGATGTTACATTGCACAAGATAAAAATATATCATCATGAACAATAAAACT
GTCTGCTTACATAAACAGTAATACAAGGGGTGTTATGAGCCATATTCAACGGGAAACGTCGAGGCCGCGA
TTAAATTCCAACATGGATGCTGATTTATATGGGTATAAATGGGCTCGCGATAATGTCGGGCAATCAGGTG
CGACAATCTATCGCTTGTATGGGAAGCCCGATGCGCCAGAGTTGTTTCTGAAACATGGCAAAGGTAGCGT
TGCCAATGATGTTACAGATGAGATGGTCAGACTAAACTGGCTGACGGAATTTATGCCTCTTCCGACCATC
AAGCATTTTATCCGTACTCCTGATGATGCATGGTTACTCACCACTGCGATCCCCGGAAAAACAGCATTCC
AGGTATTAGAAGAATATCCTGATTCAGGTGAAAATATTGTTGATGCGCTGGCAGTGTTCCTGCGCCGGTT
GCATTCGATTCCTGTTTGTAATTGTCCTTTTAACAGCGATCGCGTATTTCGTCTTGCTCAGGCGCAATCA
CGAATGAATAACGGTTTGGTTGATGCGAGTGATTTTGATGACGAGCGTAATGGCTGGCCTGTTGAACAAG
TCTGGAAAGAAATGCATAAACTTTTGCCATTCTCACCGGATTCAGTCGTCACTCATGGTGATTTCTCACT
TGATAACCTTATTTTTGACGAGGGGAAATTAATAGGTTGTATTGATGTTGGACGAGTCGGAATCGCAGAC
CGATACCAGGATCTTGCCATCCTATGGAACTGCCTCGGTGAGTTTTCTCCTTCATTACAGAAACGGCTTT
TTCAAAAATATGGTATTGATAATCCTGATATGAATAAATTGCAGTTTCATTTGATGCTCGATGAGTTTTT
CTAATCAGAATTGGTTAATTGGTTGTAACACTGGCAGAGCATTACGCTGACTTGACGGGACGGCGCAAGC
TCATGACCAAAATCCCTTAACGTGAGTTACGCGTCGTTCCACTGAGCGTCAGACCCCTGCCGGTAACATG
AGCAAAGTCTGCCGCCTTACAACGGCTCTCCCGCTGACGCCGTCCCGGACTGATGGGCTGCCTGTATCGA
GTGGTGATTTTGTGCCGAGCTGCCGGTCGGGGAGCTGTTGGCTGGCTGGTGGCAGGATATATTGTGGTGT
AAACAAATTGACGCTTAGACGGATTACGGGTCTCAGCGGTACGGCGGGATCATGAGCGGAGAATTAAGGG
AGTCACGTTATGACCCCCGCCGATGACGCGGGACAAGCCGTTTTACGTTTGGAACTGACAGAACCGCAAC
GTTGAAGGAGCCACTCAGCCGCGGGTTTCTGGAGTTTAATGAGCTAAGCACATACGTCAGAAACCATTAT
TGCGCGTTCAAAAGTCGCCTAAGGTCACTATCAGCTAGCAAATATTTCTTGTCAAAAATGCTCCACTGAC
GTTCCATAAATTCCCCTCGGTATCCAATTAGAGTCTCATATTCACTCTCAATCCAAATAATCTGCACCGG
ATCTTCTGGAAGCACCATGACGAGTAAAGTGTATGATCCTGAGCAAAGGAAGAGAATGATCACAGGTCCT
CAATGGTGGGCTAGGTGTAAACAGATGAATGTTCTTGACTCTTTCATCAACTACTACGATTCTGAGAAAC
ATGCCGAAAACGCAGTGATTTTCCTCCATGGAAATGCTGCTTCAAGCTATCTCTGGAGACACGTTGTCCC
ACATATAGAACCAGTAGCTAGATGCATTATACCGGATTTGATTGGTATGGGCAAAAGTGGGAAATCAGGG
AATGGATCCTACAGGTTATTGGACCACTACAAGTATCTCACAGCTTGGTTTGAACTACTTAACTTGCCTA
AGAAGATCATATTCGTGGGACATGATTGGGGAGCATGTCTTGCCTTTCACTATTCCTATGAACATCAGGA
CAAAATAAAGGCCATTGTCCATGCAGAGTCTGTTGTTGACGTGATTGAAAGCTGGGATGAATGGCCTGAC
ATTGAGGAGGATATTGCGTTAATCAAGAGTGAAGAAGGCGAGAAAATGGTTCTTGAAAACAATTTCTTTG
TCGAAACTATGTTGCCGTCTAAAATCATGAGAAAACTGGAACCAGAAGAATTCGCAGCATACTTAGAACC
CTTTAAGGAGAAAGGAGAAGTCAGACGACCAACTCTGTCTTGGCCTAGAGAGATTCCATTGGTTAAGGGT
GGCAAACCAGATGTTGTACAAATTGTGCGAAATTATAACGCTTATCTGCGTGCTTCAGATGATCTTCCTA
AGATGTTTATTGAGTCAGATCCCGGTTTCTTTAGCAATGCGATTGTAGAGGGTGCTAAGAAATTTCCAAA
TACCGAATTCGTGAAGGTTAAAGGACTACACTTTTCTCAAGAAGATGCACCTGATGAGATGGGGAAGTAC
ATAAAGTCCTTTGTAGAGCGTGTTCTTAAGAATGAGCAGTAAAAGGGCTAAGACCTAAGCTAGCCTAGAA
TCCGGCCATGCTAGAGTCCGCAAAAATCACCAGTCTCTCTCTACAAATCTATCTCTCTCTATTTTTCTCC
AGAATAATGTGTGAGTAGTTCCCAGATAAGGGAATTAGGGTTCTTATAGGGTTTCGCTCATGTGTTGAGC
ATATAAGAAACCCTTAGTATGTATTTGTATTTGTAAAATACTTCTATCAATAAAATTTCTAATTCCTAAA
ACCAAAATCCAGTGACCTTGAGTGACCTAAGCTAGCCTAGTGTCGGGCTAGATAATTAGGCTAAACTATC
CTTAAGGATTGTAGATAATTAGGCTAAACTATCCTTAAGGTGTCGCGGGGAGAGAGGATTTTGAGGAAAT
AATTAATTGAATTACTTGTATTATTGATAAAGTAATTTAGATAAGTTGTTAGTACAACTTATTGCAACTA
TGGATAGACAAAAATCACTTATTTTAAGGGGAGAAGTATATAACAACTTATTATAAAATTTCTGAGCAGC
CGGCCTCCTCCAATCAATCATAGAGAGTGGAGCCCATTCTGGAAAACCAAGGAACCCCCAACTTGCACTG
GTGCGGTGGCCCAATTCAAAAAAAACGGGGCCCAGCAAAGTAACGCCGTTGTAACGATTTATCAATCCAA
ACTCAAAAGGCGGCGAGATGCGTTTAACTCCGTGAAATTAACAAACCGCCAACAACTTGCAATTTGCAAC
TACCGTTTCCAAGAAGAACTCAACCACACAACGTATCCTATCCCAAACCACACGCAACTAGTGACGCGTC
ATAAGGACACGTGTCACAATTTGACTGGTTAATAATTTCACCGCTTTTGCTATAAATTACCTCCAATCCC
CTTAGCTTCTTCACAATTCAGTTCCCAACCCTAACAATTCTTGTTCATATCGCTTCTCTCTACTTTCAAG
GTATGATCCAATTTCTCTCTTCTTTCTCTGTAATCCTTTCGTTGAGTTTTGTTTCCGATCAATCATAGGT
AGTTTTCTTGTTTCGAAGCATGAGATCTAGGAATTTTTTGTGATTTTCCAAAATTGAGATCGGTTTGAAA
TTGAATTTTACAGCTTGAATCTCAGATCTTGTTTTATCAATGTTTTCGATGGCTTGCGATGTAGATCTAT
GATAATTGTGGTTCAGTTTTGTTAGGAATCGATTTCGGTTTAGCAATTGCAGATTAATTAGGGTTTCCAA
TTGAATTCTTCAGATCCGTTATGGAATTATGTCAAATAATTTATTCAAATTGGAAATTATTGTTAGATCC
ACTCTTAATCTGTTTGATCCAAGCTTCAATTAGGGTTTTCACTTGTTTCAATTTCTTGTTATGGATTCTG
ATTTATCTGTTGATGTTAGATCCACTCTTAATCTGTTTGATCCAAGCGTTAATTAGGGTTTTCACTTGTT
TCAATTTCGTGTGTTGGATTCTGATTTATCTGTTGTTGATGTGATTACAGTCTGAACAATGGGCAGCCAC
CACCACCACCACCACAGCGGAATGAGTTCACTGCCGTATAGGCAGCTAAGAAAATCAGGTGGCACCGAAG
ATGCAAAGAACATTAAGAAAGGGCCTGCACCATTCTATCCACTTGAGGACGGTACAGCCGGTGAGCAATT
GCATAAGGCCATGAAGAGATATGCACTTGTACCAGGGACGATAGCCTTTACTGATGCTCACATTGAGGTC
AATATCACTTATGCGGAATATTTTGAAATGTCAGTCAGATTGGCAGAAGCTATGAAAAGGTATGGCTTAA
ATACCAATCACAGAATTGTGGTGTGTTCTGAGAATAGTTTACAGTTCTTCATGCCAGTGTTGGGTGCACT
ATTTATTGGTGTAGCTGTTGCTCCAGCTAACGACATTTACAATGAGAGAGAACTACTCAACTCTATGAAT
ATTTCACAGCCCACAGTCGTATTTGTGAGCAAGAAAGGATTGCAGAAGATACTTAACGTTCAGAAGAAAC
TTCCGATTATACAGAAGATCATTATTATGGACAGCAAAACTGACTACCAAGGCTTTCAGTCTATGTATAC
ATTTGTGACATCTCATTTACCTCCAGGCTTTAATGAGTATGACTTCGTTCCAGAATCATTTGATCGTGAT
AAGACTATCGCTCTTATTATGAATAGCTCTGGATCCACTGGTCTGCCGAAGGGAGTAGCATTGCCTCATA
GGACAGCTTGTGTTAGGTTTTCACACGCAAGAGATCCGATATTTGGAAATCAGATCATTCCTGATACGGC
TATATTGAGTGTTGTACCATTTCACCATGGCTTTGGAATGTTTACCACACTTGGGTACTTGATTTGCGGC
TTTAGAGTGGTACTGATGTACAGGTTCGAGGAGGAACTTTTCCTACGAAGTCTCCAAGATTACAAAATCC
AATCCGCTTTGTTAGTTCCTACACTGTTTTCCTTCTTCGCGAAATCTACCCTGATTGACAAATATGATCT
CTCTAATCTCCACGAAATAGCAAGTGGTGGTGCACCTCTTTCAAAAGAGGTTGGAGAAGCAGTTGCCAAA
CGTTTTCATCTACCAGGTATCAGACAAGGATATGGTCTTACTGAGACAACATCAGCCATATTAATTACCC
CTGAAGGCGATGATAAGCCTGGTGCTGTTGGAAAAGTTGTTCCATTCTTCGAAGCAAAAGTGGTAGACTT
GGATACTGGCAAGACGCTTGGAGTCAACCAAAGAGGTGAACTGTGCGTTAGAGGGCCTATGATCATGTCT
GGGTACGTTAACAATCCTGAGGCAACCAATGCGTTAATTGACAAAGATGGCTGGTTACATAGTGGAGATA
TTGCGTACTGGGACGAAGATGAGCACTTCTTCATAGTGGATAGGTTGAAGTCTCTCATCAAGTACAAAGG
TTATCAAGTAGCTCCTGCTGAATTAGAGTCAATCCTTCTTCAACATCCCAACATTTTCGATGCTGGAGTG
GCCGGATTGCCCGATGATGATGCCGGTGAATTGCCCGCAGCTGTTGTTGTGCTGGAACATGGTAAGACTA
TGACAGAGAAGGAAATAGTGGACTATGTCGCTAGCCAAGTTACTACTGCTAAGAAACTCCGTGGAGGGGT
TGTCTTTGTTGATGAAGTCCCAAAAGGATTGACTGGGAAACTTGATGCTCGAAAGATAAGAGAGATTCTC
ATTAAAGCTAAGAAGGGTGGAAAATCCAAACTATAAAAGGGCTAAGACCTAAGCTAGCCTAGAATCGATC
GTTCAAACATTTGGCAATAAAGTTTCTTAAGATTGAATCCTGTTGCCGGTCTTGCGATGATTATCATATA
ATTTCTGTTGAATTACGTTAAGCATGTAATAATTAACATGTAATGCATGACGTTATTTATGAGATGGGTT
TTTATGATTAGAGTCCCGCAATTATACATTTAATACGCGATAGAAAACAAAATATAGCGCGCAAACTAGG
ATAAATTATCGCGCGCGGTGTCATCTATGTTACTAGATCTGAGTGACCTAAGCTAGCCTAGTGTCTGAGG
CGGCCAACAAACTATTCGTCACGTCGACAAAATTTAGAACGAACTTAATTATGATCTCAAATACATTGAT
ACATATCTCATCTAGATCTAGGTTATCATTATGTAAGAAAGTTTTGACGAATATGGCACGACAAAATGGC
TAGACTCGATGTAATTGGTATCTCAACTCAACATTATACTTATACCAAACATTAGTTAGACAAAATTTAA
ACAACTATTTTTTATGTATGCAAGAGTCAGCATATGTATAATTGATTCAGAATCGTTTTGACGAGTTCGG
ATGTAGTAGTAGCCATTATTTAATGTACATACTAATCGTGAATAGTGAATATGATGAAACATTGTATCTT
ATTGTATAAATATCCATAAACACATCATGAAAGACACTTTCTTTCACGGTCTGAATTAATTATGATACAA
TTCTAATAGAAAACGAATTAAATTACGTTGAATTGTATGAAATCTAATTGAACAAGCCAACCACGACGAC
GACTAACGTTGCCTGGATTGACTCGGTTTAAGTTAACCACTAAAAAAACGGAGCTGTCATGTAACACGCG
GATCGAGCAGGTCACAGTCATGAAGCCATCAAAGCAAAAGAACTAATCCAAGGGCTGAGATGATTAATTA
GTTTAAAAATTAGTTAACACGAGGGAAAAGGCTGTCTGACAGCCAGGTCACGTTATCTTTACCTGTGGTC
GAAATGATTCGTGTCTGTCGATTTTAATTATTTTTTTGAAAGGCCGAAAATAAAGTTGTAAGAGATAAAC
CCGCCTATATAAATTCATATATTTTCCTCTCCGCTTTGAATTGTCTCGTTGTCCTCCTCACTTTCATCAG
CCGTTTTGAATCTCCGGCGACTTGACAGAGAAGAACAAGGAAGAAGTCTAAGAGAGAAAGTAAGAGATAA
TCCAGGAGATTCATTCTCCGTTTTGAATCTTCCTCAATCTCATCTTCTTCCGCTCTTTCTTTCCAAGGTA
ATAGGAACTTTCTGGATCTACTTTATTTGCTGGATCTCGATCTTGTTTTCTCAATTTCCTTGAGATCTGG
AATTCGTTTAATTTGGATCTGTGAACCTCCACTAAATCTTTTGGTTTTACTAGAATCGATCTAAGTTGAC
CGATCAGTTAGCTCGATTATAGCTACCAGAATTTGGCTTGACCTTGATGGAGAGATCCATGTTCATGTTA
CCTGGGAAATGATTTGTATATGTGAATTGAAATCTGAACTGTTGAAGTTAGATTGAATCTGAACACTGTC
AATGTTAGATTGAATCTGAACACTGTTTAAGGTTAGATGAAGTTTGTGTATAGATTCTTCGAAACTTTAG
GATTTGTAGTGTCGTACGTTGAACAGAAAGCTATTTCTGATTCAATCAGGGTTTATTTGACTGTATTGAA
CTCTTTTTGTGTGTTTGCAGCTCATAAAAATCTGCCCACGACTCACATAGTCCCCCTCAAACACCATGGA
TCATTATCTTGATATTAGACTTAGACCTGATCCTGAATTTCCTCCTGCTCAACTTATGTCTGTTCTTTTT
GGAAAGCTTCATCAAGCTCTTGTTGCTCAAGGAGGAGATAGAATTGGAGTTTCTTTTCCTGATCTTGATG
AATCTAGATCTAGACTTGGAGAAAGACTTAGAATTCATGCTTCTGCTGATGATCTTAGAGCTCTTCTTGC
TAGACCTTGGCTTGAAGGACTTAGAGATCATCTTCAATTTGGAGAACCTGCTGTTGTTCCTCATCCTACT
CCTTATAGACAAGTTTCTAGAGTTCAAGCTAAGTCTAATCCTGAAAGACTTAGAAGAAGATTGATGAGGA
GACATGATCTTTCTGAAGAAGAAGCTAGAAAGAGAATTCCTGATACTGTTGCTAGAGCTCTTGATCTTCC
TTTTGTTACTCTTAGATCTCAATCTACTGGACAACATTTTAGACTTTTTATTAGACATGGACCTCTTCAA
GTTACTGCTGAAGAAGGAGGATTTACTTGTTATGGACTTTCTAAGGGAGGATTTGTTCCTTGGTTTTGAA
AGGTTTGATGAGTACCGGAATCACCAGGGGAATCATATGAAGATGAAGATGAAATATTTGGTGTGTCAAA
TAAAAAGCTTGTGTGCTTAAGTTTGTGTTTTTTTCTTGGCTTGTTGTGTTATGAATTTGTGGCTTTTTCT
AATATTAAATGAATGTAAGATCTCATTATAATGAATAAACAAATGTTTCTATAATCCATTGTGAATGTTT
TGTTGGATCTCTTCTGCAGCATATAACTACTGTATGTGCTATGGTATGGACTATGGAATATGATTAAAGA
TAAGTGAGTGACCTAAGCTAGCCTAGTGTCTCTGTCTGTGAGACCTCTGGTTTAAACTATCAGTGTTTGA
CAGGATATATTGGCGGGTAAACCTAAGAGAAAAGAGCGTTTATTAGAATAATCGGATATTTAAAAGGGCG
TGAAAAGGTTTATCCGTTCGTCCATTTGTATGTGCATGCCAACCACAGGGTTCCCCTCGGGATCAAAGTA
CTTTGATCCAACCCCTCCGCTGCTATAGTGCAGTCGGCTTCTGACGTTCAGTGCAGCCTTCTTCTGAAAA
CGACATGTCGCACAAGTCCTAAGTTACGCGACAGGCTGCCGCCCTGCCCTTTTCCTGGCGTTTTCTTGTC
GCGTGTTTTAGTCGCATAAAGTAGAATACTTGCGACTAGAACCGGAGACATTACGCCATGAACAAGAGCG
CCGCCGCTGGCCTGCTGGGCTATGCCCGCGTCAGCACCGACGACCAGGACTTGACCAACCAACGGGCCGA
ACTGCACGCGGCCGGCTGCACCAAGCTGTTTTCCGAGAAGATCACCGGCACCAGGCGCGACCGCCCGGAG
CTGGCCAGGATGCTTGACCACCTACGCCCTGGCGACGTTGTGACAGTGACCAGGCTAGACCGCCTGGCCC
GCAGCACCCGCGACCTACTGGACATTGCCGAGCGCATCCAGGAGGCCGGCGCGGGCCTGCGTAGCCTGGC
AGAGCCGTGGGCCGACACCACCACGCCGGCCGGCCGCATGGTGTTGACCGTGTTCGCCGGCATTGCCGAG
TTCGAGCGTTCCCTAATCATCGACCGCACCCGGAGCGGGCGCGAGGCCGCCAAGGCCCGAGGCGTGAAGT
TTGGCCCCCGCCCTACCCTCACCCCGGCACAGATCGCGCACGCCCGCGAGCTGATCGACCAGGAAGGCCG
CACCGTGAAAGAGGCGGCTGCACTGCTTGGCGTGCATCGCTCGACCCTGTACCGCGCACTTGAGCGCAGC
GAGGAAGTGACGCCCACCGAGGCCAGGCGGCGCGGTGCCTTCCGTGAGGACGCATTGACCGAGGCCGACG
CCCTGGCGGCCGCCGAGAATGAACGCCAAGAGGAACAAGCATGAAACCGCACCAGGACGGCCAGGACGAA
CCGTTTTTCATTACCGAAGAGATCGAGGCGGAGATGATCGCGGCCGGGTACGTGTTCGAGCCGCCCGCGC
ACATCTCAACCGTGCGGCTGCATGAAATCCTGGCCGGTTTGTCTGATGCCAAGCTGGCGGCCTGGCCGGC
CAGCTTGGCCGCTGAAGAAACCGAGCGCCGCCGTCTAAAAAGGTGATGTGTATTTGAGTAAAACAGCTTG
CGTCATGCGGTCGCTGCGTATATGATGCGATGAGTAAATAAACAAATACGCAAGGGGAACGCATGAAGGT
TATCGCTGTACTTAACCAGAAAGGCGGGTCAGGCAAGACGACCATCGCAACCCATCTAGCCCGCGCCCTG
CAACTCGCCGGGGCCGATGTTCTGTTAGTCGATTCCGATCCCCAGGGCAGTGCCCGCGATTGGGCGGCCG
TGCGGGAAGATCAACCGCTAACCGTTGTCGGCATCGACCGCCCGACGATTGACCGCGACGTGAAGGCCAT
CGGCCGGCGCGACTTCGTAGTGATCGACGGAGCGCCCCAGGCGGCGGACTTGGCTGTGTCCGCGATCAAG
GCAGCCGACTTCGTGCTGATTCCGGTGCAGCCAAGCCCTTACGACATATGGGCCACCGCCGACCTGGTGG
AGCTGGTTAAGCAGCGCATTGAGGTCACGGATGGAAGGCTACAAGCGGCCTTTGTCGTGTCGCGGGCGAT
CAAAGGCACGCGCATCGGCGGTGAGGTTGCCGAGGCGCTGGCCGGGTACGAGCTGCCCATTCTTGAGTCC
CGTATCACGCAGCGCGTGAGCTACCCAGGCACTGCCGCCGCCGGCACAACCGTTCTTGAATCAGAACCCG
AGGGCGACGCTGCCCGCGAGGTCCAGGCGCTGGCCGCTGAAATTAAATCAAAACTCATTTGAGTTAATGA
GGTAAAGAGAAAATGAGCAAAAGCACAAACACGCTAAGTGCCGGCCGTCCGAGCGCACGCAGCAGCAAGG
CTGCAACGTTGGCCAGCCTGGCAGACACGCCAGCCATGAAGCGGGTCAACTTTCAGTTGCCGGCGGAGGA
TCACACCAAGCTGAAGATGTACGCGGTACGCCAAGGCAAGACCATTACCGAGCTGCTATCTGAATACATC
GCGCAGCTACCAGAGTAAATGAGCAAATGAATAAATGAGTAGATGAATTTTAGCGGCTAAAGGAGGCGGC
ATGGAAAATCAAGAACAACCAGGCACCGACGCCGTGGAATGCCCCATGTGTGGAGGAACGGGCGGTTGGC
CAGGCGTAAGCGGCTGGGTTGCCTGCCGGCCCTGCAATGGCACTGGAACCCCCAAGCCCGAGGAATCGGC
GTGAGCGGTCGCAAACCATCCGGCCCGGTACAAATCGGCGCGGCGCTGGGTGATGACCTGGTGGAGAAGT
TGAAGGCCGCGCAGGCCGCCCAGCGGCAACGCATCGAGGCAGAAGCACGCCCCGGTGAATCGTGGCAAGC
GGCCGCTGATCGAATCCGCAAAGAATCCCGGCAACCGCCGGCAGCCGGTGCGCCGTCGATTAGGAAGCCG
CCCAAGGGCGACGAGCAACCAGATTTTTTCGTTCCGATGCTCTATGACGTGGGCACCCGCGATAGTCGCA
GCATCATGGACGTGGCCGTTTTCCGTCTGTCGAAGCGTGACCGACGAGCTGGCGAGGTGATCCGCTACGA
GCTTCCAGACGGGCACGTAGAGGTTTCCGCAGGGCCGGCCGGCATGGCCAGTGTGTGGGATTACGACCTG
GTACTGATGGCGGTTTCCCATCTAACCGAATCCATGAACCGATACCGGGAAGGGAAGGGAGACAAGCCCG
GCCGCGTGTTCCGTCCACACGTTGCGGACGTACTCAAGTTCTGCCGGCGAGCCGATGGCGGAAAGCAGAA
AGACGACCTGGTAGAAACCTGCATTCGGTTAAACACCACGCACGTTGCCATGCAGCGTACGAAGAAGGCC
AAGAACGGCCGCCTGGTGACGGTATCCGAGGGTGAAGCCTTGATTAGCCGCTACAAGATCGTAAAGAGCG
AAACCGGGCGGCCGGAGTACATCGAGATCGAGCTAGCTGATTGGATGTACCGCGAGATCACAGAAGGCAA
GAACCCGGACGTGCTGACGGTTCACCCCGATTACTTTTTGATCGATCCCGGCATCGGCCGTTTTCTCTAC
CGCCTGGCACGCCGCGCCGCAGGCAAGGCAGAAGCCAGATGGTTGTTCAAGACGATCTACGAACGCAGTG
GCAGCGCCGGAGAGTTCAAGAAGTTCTGTTTCACCGTGCGCAAGCTGATCGGGTCAAATGACCTGCCGGA
GTACGATTTGAAGGAGGAGGCGGGGCAGGCTGGCCCGATCCTAGTCATGCGCTACCGCAACCTGATCGAG
GGCGAAGCATCCGCCGGTTCCTAATGTACGGAGCAGATGCTAGGGCAAATTGCCCTAGCAGGGGAAAAAG
GTCGAAAAGGACTCTTTCCTGTGGATAGCACGTACATTGGGAACCCAAAGCCGTACATTGGGAACCGGAA
CCCGTACATTGGGAACCCAAAGCCGTACATTGGGAACCGGTCACACATGTAAGTGACTGATATAAAAGAG
AAAAAAGGCGATTTTTCCGCCTAAAACTCTTTAAAACTTATTAAAACTCTTAAAACCCGCCTGGCCTGTG
CATAACTGTCTGGCCAGCGCACAGCCGAAGAGCTGCAAAAAGCGCCTACCCTTCGGTCGCTGCGCTCCCT
ACGCCCCGCCGCTTCGCGTCGGCCTATCGCGGCCGCTGGCCGCTCAAAAATGGCTGGCCTACGGCCAGGC
AATCTACCAGGGCGCGGACAAGCCGCGCCGTCGCCACTCGACCGCCGGCGCCCACATCAAGGCACCCTGC
CTCGCGCGTTTCGGTGATGACGGTGAAAACCTCTGACACATGCAGCTCCCGGAGACAGTCACAGCTTGTC
TGTAAGCGGATGCCGGGAGCAGACAAGCCCGTCAGGGCGCGTCAGCGGGT
